Addgene plasmid #22197: pEGFPN1-human Dynamin 1aa K44A
Depositing lab: Pietro De Camilli. Depositing organization: Yale University. Publication: Dynamin at actin tails. Lee E, De Camilli P. Proc Natl Acad Sci U S A. 2002 Jan 8. 99(1):161-6. 10.1073/pnas.012607799 PubMed 11782545.
Backbone
  Vector backbone: pEGFP-N1
  Backbone manufacturer: Clontech
  Backbone size w/o insert (bp): 4700
  Vector type: Mammalian Expression, Bacterial Expression
  Selectable markers: Neomycin (select with G418)
Growth in bacteria
  Bacterial resistance: Kanamycin, 50 μg/mL
  Growth temperature: 37°C
  Growth strain: DH5alpha
  Copy number: High Copy
Gene/Insert
  Gene/Insert name: human Dynamin 1aa K44A (alt names: dyn1 K44A; DNM1 K44A)
  Species: H. sapiens (human)
  Insert size (bp): 2595
  Mutation: K44A
  GenBank ID: AAA02803.1
  Entrez Gene: DNM1 (a.k.a. DEE31, DNM, EIEE31)
  Tag / fusion protein: GFP (C terminal on backbone)
  Cloning method: Restriction Enzyme; 5′ cloning site BglII/ BamHI (destroyed during cloning); 3′ cloning site HindIII (not destroyed)
  Sequencing primers: 5′ EGFP-N Sequencing Primer; 3′ EGFP-C Sequencing Primer
Terms and licenses: Academic/Nonprofit Terms; Industry Terms: Not Available to Industry
How to cite: pEGFPN1-human Dynamin 1aa K44A was a gift from Pietro De Camilli (Addgene plasmid # 22197 ; http://n2t.net/addgene:22197 ; RRID:Addgene_22197)
