[The description below was written by a language model from this plasmid's Addgene catalogue record and pLannotate feature annotations shown in this document.]
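Description:
pEGFPN1-human Dynamin 1aa K44A is a mammalian expression plasmid built on the Clontech pEGFP-N1 backbone, carrying the human dynamin 1 (DNM1) "aa" splice variant with a K44A point mutation fused at its C terminus to EGFP. The sequenced plasmid is about 7.3 kb. It replicates in E. coli at high copy from a pUC-type ColE1 origin and also carries an f1 origin for single-stranded DNA production. A single Tn5 NeoR/KanR gene serves both hosts: a bacterial bla promoter drives it for kanamycin selection, and the adjacent SV40 enhancer/early promoter drives it in mammalian cells for G418 selection of stable lines, with an HSV TK polyadenylation signal downstream. The short large T antigen, ble and bGH poly(A) fragments in the feature table appear to be partial-match annotations of backbone sequence rather than functional elements.

The expression cassette consists of the human CMV immediate-early enhancer and promoter, the roughly 2.6 kb DNM1 coding sequence inserted into the multiple cloning site (a destroyed BglII/BamHI junction at the 5′ end and a retained HindIII site at the 3′ end), a short stretch of remaining polylinker, then EGFP and the SV40 polyadenylation signal. Dynamin 1 is a GTPase involved in receptor-mediated endocytosis and vesicle trafficking. Lysine 44 lies in the GTP-binding region, and K44A is widely used as a dominant-negative mutant that interferes with dynamin-dependent endocytosis. The GFP fusion allows transfected cells to be identified and the mutant protein's localization to be followed by fluorescence microscopy. The associated publication concerns dynamin at actin tails, which suggests it was used to study dynamin function in actin-based processes.
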