Features (pLannotate 1.2.2; 16 found; start..end, strand, type, name):
      1..589     +  rep_origin     ori: high-copy-number ColE1/pMB1/pBR322/pUC origin of replication
    764..1067    +  enhancer       CMV enhancer: human cytomegalovirus immediate early enhancer
   1068..1271    +  promoter       CMV promoter: human cytomegalovirus (CMV) immediate early promoter
   1294..1316    +  misc_feature   MCS (fragment): multiple cloning site
   1322..3910    +  CDS            DNM1: DYN1_HUMAN - Also known as DNM. Experimental evidence at protein level: Swiss-Prot protein existence level 1. Microtubule-associated force-producing protein involved in producing microtubule bundles and able to bind and hydrolyze GTP. Most probably involved in vesicular trafficking processes. Involved in receptor-mediated endocytosis. From Homo sapiens (Human).
   3910..3954    +  misc_feature   MCS (fragment): multiple cloning site
   3968..4687    +  CDS            EGFP: the original enhanced GFP (Yang et al., 1996) mammalian codon-optimized
   4704..4787    +  CDS            large T antigen (fragment): large T antigen from SV40 (simian virus 40)
   4810..4931    +  polyA_signal   SV40 poly(A) signal: SV40 polyadenylation signal
   4965..5393    -  rep_origin     f1 ori (sequence partly withheld): f1 bacteriophage origin of replication; arrow indicates direction of (+) strand synthesis
   5420..5524    +  promoter       AmpR promoter: bla
   5526..5883    +  promoter       SV40 promoter: SV40 enhancer and early promoter
   5918..6712    +  CDS            NeoR/KanR: aminoglycoside phosphotransferase from Tn5; aph(3')-II (or nptII); confers resistance to neomycin, kanamycin, and G418 (Geneticin®)
   6733..6885    +  CDS            ble (fragment): BLE_KLEPN - Experimental evidence at protein level: Swiss-Prot protein existence level 1. Binding protein with a strong affinity to the bleomycin family of antibiotics. Binds to CL990; an antimitotic-antibiotic compound. From Klebsiella pneumoniae.
   6944..6991    +  polyA_signal   HSV TK poly(A) signal: herpes simplex virus thymidine kinase polyadenylation signal (Cole and Stacy, 1985)
   7082..7098    -  polyA_signal   bGH poly(A) signal (fragment): bovine growth hormone polyadenylation signal
>Addgene plasmid #22197 | pEGFPN1-human Dynamin 1aa K44A | addgene full sequence | sequence record 215520 | Addgene NGS Result
TTGAGATCCTTTTTTTCTGCGCGTAATCTGCTGCTTGCAAACAAAAAAACCACCGCTACCAGCGGTGGTT
TGTTTGCCGGATCAAGAGCTACCAACTCTTTTTCCGAAGGTAACTGGCTTCAGCAGAGCGCAGATACCAA
ATACTGTTCTTCTAGTGTAGCCGTAGTTAGGCCACCACTTCAAGAACTCTGTAGCACCGCCTACATACCT
CGCTCTGCTAATCCTGTTACCAGTGGCTGCTGCCAGTGGCGATAAGTCGTGTCTTACCGGGTTGGACTCA
AGACGATAGTTACCGGATAAGGCGCAGCGGTCGGGCTGAACGGGGGGTTCGTGCACACAGCCCAGCTTGG
AGCGAACGACCTACACCGAACTGAGATACCTACAGCGTGAGCTATGAGAAAGCGCCACGCTTCCCGAAGG
GAGAAAGGCGGACAGGTATCCGGTAAGCGGCAGGGTCGGAACAGGAGAGCGCACGAGGGAGCTTCCAGGG
GGAAACGCCTGGTATCTTTATAGTCCTGTCGGGTTTCGCCACCTCTGACTTGAGCGTCGATTTTTGTGAT
GCTCGTCAGGGGGGCGGAGCCTATGGAAAAACGCCAGCAACGCGGCCTTTTTACGGTTCCTGGCCTTTTG
CTGGCCTTTTGCTCACATGTTCTTTCCTGCGTTATCCCCTGATTCTGTGGATAACCGTATTACCGCCATG
CATTAGTTATTAATAGTAATCAATTACGGGGTCATTAGTTCATAGCCCATATATGGAGTTCCGCGTTACA
TAACTTACGGTAAATGGCCCGCCTGGCTGACCGCCCAACGACCCCCGCCCATTGACGTCAATAATGACGT
ATGTTCCCATAGTAACGCCAATAGGGACTTTCCATTGACGTCAATGGGTGGAGTATTTACGGTAAACTGC
CCACTTGGCAGTACATCAAGTGTATCATATGCCAAGTACGCCCCCTATTGACGTCAATGACGGTAAATGG
CCCGCCTGGCATTATGCCCAGTACATGACCTTATGGGACTTTCCTACTTGGCAGTACATCTACGTATTAG
TCATCGCTATTACCATGGTGATGCGGTTTTGGCAGTACATCAATGGGCGTGGATAGCGGTTTGACTCACG
GGGATTTCCAAGTCTCCACCCCATTGACGTCAATGGGAGTTTGTTTTGGCACCAAAATCAACGGGACTTT
CCAAAATGTCGTAACAACTCCGCCCCATTGACGCAAATGGGCGGTAGGCGTGTACGGTGGGAGGTCTATA
TAAGCAGAGCTGGTTTAGTGAACCGTCAGATCCGCTAGCGCTACCGGACTCAGATCCTGCCATGGGCAAC
CGCGGCATGGAAGATCTCATCCCGCTGGTCAACCGGCTGCAAGACGCCTTCTCTGCCATCGGCCAGAACG
CGGACCTCGACCTGCCGCAGATCGCTGTGGTGGGCGGCCAGAGCGCCGGCGCGAGCTCGGTGCTCGAGAA
TTTCGTAGGCAGGGACTTCTTGCCTCGAGGATCTGGCATTGTTACCCGACGTCCCCTGGTCTTGCAGCTG
GTCAATGCAACCACAGAATATGCCGAGTTCCTGCACTGCAAGGGAAAGAAATTCACCGACTTCGAGGAGG
TGCGCCTTGAGATCGAGGCCGAGACCGACAGGGTCACCGGCACCAACAAGGGCATCTCGCCGGTGCCTAT
CAACCTCCGCGTCTACTCGCCGCACGTGCTGAACCTGACCCTGGTGGACCTGCCCGGAATGACCAAGGTC
CCGGTGGGGGACCAACCTCCCGACATCGAGTTCCAGATCCGAGACATGCTTATGCAGTTTGTCACCAAGG
AGAACTGCCTCATCCTGGCCGTGTCCCCCGCCAACTCTGACCTGGCCAATTCTGACGCCCTCAAGGTCGC
CAAGGAGGTGGACCCCCAGGGCCAGCGCACCATCGGGGTCATCACCAAGCTGGACCTGATGGACGAGGGC
ACAGATGCCCGTGATGTGCTGGAGAACAAGCTGCTCCCCCTGCGCAGAGGCTACATTGGAGTGGTGAACC
GGAGCCAGAAGGACATTGATGGCAAGAAGGACATTACCGCCGCCTTGGCTGCTGAACGAAAGTTCTTCCT
CTCCCATCCATCTTATCGCCACTTGGCTGACCGTATGGGCACGCCCTACCTGCAGAAGGTCCTCAATCAG
CAACTGACGAACCACATCCGGGACACACTGCCGGGGCTGCGGAACAAGCTGCAGAGCCAGCTACTGTCCA
TTGAGAAGGAGGTGGAGGAATACAAGAACTTCCGCCCTGATGACCCAGCTCGCAAGACCAAGGCCCTGCT
GCAGATGGTCCAGCAGTTTGCCGTAGACTTTGAGAAGCGCATTGAGGGCTCAGGAGATCAGATCGACACC
TACGAACTGTCAGGGGGAGCCCGCATTAACCGAATCTTCCACGAGCGCTTCCCTTTCGAGCTGGTCAAGA
TGGAGTTTGATGAGAAGGAACTCCGAAGGGAGATCAGCTATGCTATCAAGAATATCCATGGCATTAGAAC
GGGGCTGTTTACCCCAGACATGGCCTTTGAGACCATTGTGAAAAAGCAGGTGAAGAAGATCCGAGAACCG
TGTCTCAAGTGTGTGGACATGGTTATCTCGGAGCTAATCAGCACCGTTAGACAGTGCACCAAGAAGCTCC
AGCAGTACCCGCGGCTACGGGAGGAGATGGAGCGCATCGTGACCACCCACATCCGGGAGCGCGAGGGCCG
CACTAAGGAGCAGGTCATGCTTCTCATCGATATCGAGCTGGCTTACATGAACACCAACCATGAGGACTTC
ATAGGCTTTGCCAATGCTCAGCAGAGGAGCAACCAGATGAACAAGAAGAAGACTTCAGGGAACCAGGATG
AGATTCTGGTCATCCGCAAGGGCTGGCTGACTATCAATAATATTGGCATCATGAAAGGGGGCTCCAAGGA
GTACTGGTTTGTGCTGACTGCTGAGAATCTGTCCTGGTACAAGGATGATGAGGAGAAAGAGAAGAAATAC
ATGCTGTCTGTGGACAACCTCAAGCTGCGGGACGTGGAGAAGGGCTTTATGTCGAGCAAGCATATCTTTG
CCCTCTTTAACACGGAGCAGAGGAATGTCTACAAGGATTATCGGCAGCTGGAGCTAGCCTGTGAGACACA
GGAGGAGGTGGACAGCTGGAAGGCCTCCTTCCTGAGGGCTGGCGTGTACCCTGAGCGTGTTGGGGACAAA
GAGAAAGCCAGCGAGACCGAGGAGAATGGCTCCGACAGCTTCATGCATTCCATGGACCCACAGCTGGAAC
GGCAAGTGGAGACCATCCGGAATCTTGTGGACTCATACATGGCCATTGTCAACAAGACCGTGAGGGACCT
CATGCCCAAGACCATCATGCACCTCATGATTAACAATACCAAGGAGTTCATCTTCTCGGAGCTGCTGGCC
AACCTGTACTCGTGTGGGGACCAGAACACGCTGATGGAGGAGTCGGCGGAGCAGGCACAGCGGCGCGACG
AGATGCTGCGCATGTACCACGCACTGAAGGAGGCGCTCAGCATCATCGGCAACATCAACACGACCACCGT
CAGCACGCCCATGCCCCCGCCCGTGGACGACTCCTGGCTGCAGGTGCAGAGCGTACCGGCCGGACGCAGG
TCGCCCACGTCCAGCCCCACGCCGCAGCGCCGAGCCCCCGCCGTGCCCCCAGCCCGGCCCGGGTCGCGGG
GCCCTGCTCCTGGGCCTCCGCCTGCTGGGTCCGCCCTGGGGGGGGCGCCCCCCGTGCCCTCCAGGCCGGG
GGCTTCCCCTGACCCTTTCGGCCCTCCCCCTCAGGTGCCCTCGCGCCCCAACCGCGCCCCGCCCGGGGTC
CCCAGCCGATCGGGTCAGGCAAGTCCATCCCGTCCTGAGAGCCCCAGGCCCCCCTTCGACAAGCTTCGAA
TTCTGCAGTCGACGGTACCGCGGGCCCGGGATCCACCGGTCGCCACCATGGTGAGCAAGGGCGAGGAGCT
GTTCACCGGGGTGGTGCCCATCCTGGTCGAGCTGGACGGCGACGTAAACGGCCACAAGTTCAGCGTGTCC
GGCGAGGGCGAGGGCGATGCCACCTACGGCAAGCTGACCCTGAAGTTCATCTGCACCACCGGCAAGCTGC
CCGTGCCCTGGCCCACCCTCGTGACCACCCTGACCTACGGCGTGCAGTGCTTCAGCCGCTACCCCGACCA
CATGAAGCAGCACGACTTCTTCAAGTCCGCCATGCCCGAAGGCTACGTCCAGGAGCGCACCATCTTCTTC
AAGGACGACGGCAACTACAAGACCCGCGCCGAGGTGAAGTTCGAGGGCGACACCCTGGTGAACCGCATCG
AGCTGAAGGGCATCGACTTCAAGGAGGACGGCAACATCCTGGGGCACAAGCTGGAGTACAACTACAACAG
CCACAACGTCTATATCATGGCCGACAAGCAGAAGAACGGCATCAAGGTGAACTTCAAGATCCGCCACAAC
ATCGAGGACGGCAGCGTGCAGCTCGCCGACCACTACCAGCAGAACACCCCCATCGGCGACGGCCCCGTGC
TGCTGCCCGACAACCACTACCTGAGCACCCAGTCCGCCCTGAGCAAAGACCCCAACGAGAAGCGCGATCA
CATGGTCCTGCTGGAGTTCGTGACCGCCGCCGGGATCACTCTCGGCATGGACGAGCTGTACAAGTAAAGC
GGCCGCGACTCTAGATCATAATCAGCCATACCACATTTGTAGAGGTTTTACTTGCTTTAAAAAACCTCCC
ACACCTCCCCCTGAACCTGAAACATAAAATGAATGCAATTGTTGTTGTTAACTTGTTTATTGCAGCTTAT
AATGGTTACAAATAAAGCAATAGCATCACAAATTTCACAAATAAAGCATTTTTTTCACTGCATTCTAGTT
GTGGTTTGTCCAAACTCATCAATGTATCTTAAGGCGTAAATTGTAAGCGTTAATATTTTGTTAAAATTCG
CGTTAAATTTTTGTTAAATCAGCTCATTTTTTAACCAATAGGCCGAAATCGGCAAAATCCCTTATAAATC
AAAAGAATAGACCGAGATAGGGT
[37 nt withheld, positions 5064-5100]
AAAGAACGTGGACTCCAACGTCAAAGG
[49 nt withheld, positions 5128-5176]
T
[91 nt withheld, positions 5178-5268]
G
[124 nt withheld, positions 5270-5393]
CAGGTGGCACTTTTCGGGGAAATGTGCGCGGAACCCCTATTTGTTTATTTTTCTAAATACATTCAAATAT
GTATCCGCTCATGAGACAATAACCCTGATAAATGCTTCAATAATATTGAAAAAGGAAGAGTCCTGAGGCG
GAAAGAACCAGCTGTGGAATGTGTGTCAGTTAGGGTGTGGAAAGTCCCCAGGCTCCCCAGCAGGCAGAAG
TATGCAAAGCATGCATCTCAATTAGTCAGCAACCAGGTGTGGAAAGTCCCCAGGCTCCCCAGCAGGCAGA
AGTATGCAAAGCATGCATCTCAATTAGTCAGCAACCATAGTCCCGCCCCTAACTCCGCCCATCCCGCCCC
TAACTCCGCCCAGTTCCGCCCATTCTCCGCCCCATGGCTGACTAATTTTTTTTATTTATGCAGAGGCCGA
GGCCGCCTCGGCCTCTGAGCTATTCCAGAAGTAGTGAGGAGGCTTTTTTGGAGGCCTAGGCTTTTGCAAA
GATCGATCAAGAGACAGGATGAGGATCGTTTCGCATGATTGAACAAGATGGATTGCACGCAGGTTCTCCG
GCCGCTTGGGTGGAGAGGCTATTCGGCTATGACTGGGCACAACAGACAATCGGCTGCTCTGATGCCGCCG
TGTTCCGGCTGTCAGCGCAGGGGCGCCCGGTTCTTTTTGTCAAGACCGACCTGTCCGGTGCCCTGAATGA
ACTGCAAGACGAGGCAGCGCGGCTATCGTGGCTGGCCACGACGGGCGTTCCTTGCGCAGCTGTGCTCGAC
GTTGTCACTGAAGCGGGAAGGGACTGGCTGCTATTGGGCGAAGTGCCGGGGCAGGATCTCCTGTCATCTC
ACCTTGCTCCTGCCGAGAAAGTATCCATCATGGCTGATGCAATGCGGCGGCTGCATACGCTTGATCCGGC
TACCTGCCCATTCGACCACCAAGCGAAACATCGCATCGAGCGAGCACGTACTCGGATGGAAGCCGGTCTT
GTCGATCAGGATGATCTGGACGAAGAGCATCAGGGGCTCGCGCCAGCCGAACTGTTCGCCAGGCTCAAGG
CGAGCATGCCCGACGGCGAGGATCTCGTCGTGACCCATGGCGATGCCTGCTTGCCGAATATCATGGTGGA
AAATGGCCGCTTTTCTGGATTCATCGACTGTGGCCGGCTGGGTGTGGCGGACCGCTATCAGGACATAGCG
TTGGCTACCCGTGATATTGCTGAAGAGCTTGGCGGCGAATGGGCTGACCGCTTCCTCGTGCTTTACGGTA
TCGCCGCTCCCGATTCGCAGCGCATCGCCTTCTATCGCCTTCTTGACGAGTTCTTCTGAGCGGGACTCTG
GGGTTCGAAATGACCGACCAAGCGACGCCCAACCTGCCATCACGAGATTTCGATTCCACCGCCGCCTTCT
ATGAAAGGTTGGGCTTCGGAATCGTTTTCCGGGACGCCGGCTGGATGATCCTCCAGCGCGGGGATCTCAT
GCTGGAGTTCTTCGCCCACCCTAGGGGGAGGCTAACTGAAACACGGAAGGAGACAATACCGGAAGGAACC
CGCGCTATGACGGCAATAAAAAGACAGAATAAAACGCACGGTGTTGGGTCGTTTGTTCATAAACGCGGGG
TTCGGTCCCAGGGCTGGCACTCTGTCGATACCCCACCGAGACCCCATTGGGGCCAATACGCCCGCGTTTC
TTCCTTTTCCCCACCCCACCCCCCAAGTTCGGGTGAAGGCCCAGGGCTCGCAGCCAACGTCGGGGCGGCA
GGCCCTGCCATAGCCTCAGGTTACTCATATATACTTTAGATTGATTTAAAACTTCATTTTTAATTTAAAA
GGATCTAGGTGAAGATCCTTTTTGATAATCTCATGACCAAAATCCCTTAACGTGAGTTTTCGTTCCACTG
AGCGTCAGACCCCGTAGAAAAGATCAAAGGATCTTC
