>Addgene plasmid #22197 | pEGFPN1-human Dynamin 1aa K44A | addgene partial sequence | sequence record 53842 | CMV-F 5'-CGCAAATGGGCGGTAGGCGTG-3'
ACCGTCAGATCCGCTAGCGCTACCGGACTCAGATCCTGCCATGGGCAACCGCGGCATGGAAGATCTCATC
CCGCTGGTCAACCGGCTGCAAGACGCCTTCTCTGCCATCGGCCAGAACGCGGACCTCGACCTGCCGCAGA
TCGCTGTGGTGGGCGGCCAGAGCGCCGGCGCGAGCTCGGTGCTCGAGAATTTCGTAGGCAGGGACTTCTT
GCCTCGAGGATCTGGCATTGTTACCCGACGTCCCCTGGTCTTGCAGCTGGTCAATGCAACCACAGAATAT
GCCGAGTTCCTGCACTGCAAGGGAAAGAAATTCACCGACTTCGAGGAGGTGCGCCTTGAGATCGAGGCCG
AGACCGACAGGGTCACCGGCACCAACAAGGGCATCTCGCCGGTGCCTATCAACCTCCGCGTCTACTCGCC
GCACGTGCTGAACCTGACCCTGGTGGACCTGCCCGGAATGACCAAGGTCCCGGTGGGGGACCAACCTCCC
GACATCGAGTTCCAGATCCGAGACATGCTTATGCAGTTTGTCACCAAGGAGAACTGCCTCATCCTGGCCG
TGTCCCCCGCCAACTCTGACCTGGCCAATTCTGACGCCCTCAAGGTCGCCAAGGAGGTGGACCCCCAGGG
CCAGCGCACCATCGGGGTCATCACCAAGCTGGACCTGATGGACGAGGGCACAGATGCCCGTGATGTGCTG
GAGAACAAGCTGCTCCCCCTGCGCAGAGGCTACATTGGAGTGGTGAACCGGAGCCAGAAGGACATTGATG
GCAAGAAGGACATTACCGCCGCCTTGGCTGCTGAACGAAAGTTCTTCCTCTCCCATCCATCTTATCGCCA
CTTGGCTGACCGTATGGGCACGCCCTACCTGCAGAA
