>Addgene plasmid #22197 | pEGFPN1-human Dynamin 1aa K44A | addgene partial sequence | sequence record 54402 | SV40pA-R 5'-GAAATTTGTGATGCTATTGC-3'
AGTTAACAACAACAATTGCATTCATTTTATGTTTCAGGTTCAGGGGGAGGTGTGGGAGGTTTTTTAAAGC
AAGTAAAACCTCTACAAATGTGGTATGGCTGATTATGATCTAGAGTCGCGGCCGCTTTACTTGTACAGCT
CGTCCATGCCGAGAGTGATCCCGGCGGCGGTCACGAACTCCAGCAGGACCATGTGATCGCGCTTCTCGTT
GGGGTCTTTGCTCAGGGCGGACTGGGTGCTCAGGTAGTGGTTGTCGGGCAGCAGCACGGGGCCGTCGCCG
ATGGGGGTGTTCTGCTGGTAGTGGTCGGCGAGCTGCACGCTGCCGTCCTCGATGTTGTGGCGGATCTTGA
AGTTCACCTTGATGCCGTTCTTCTGCTTGTCGGCCATGATATAGACGTTGTGGCTGTTGTAGTTGTACTC
CAGCTTGTGCCCCAGGATGTTGCCGTCCTCCTTGAAGTCGATGCCCTTCAGCTCGATGCGGTTCACCAGG
GTGTCGCCCTCGAACTTCACCTCGGCGCGGGTCTTGTAGTTGCCGTCGTCCTTGAAGAAGATGGTGCGCT
CCTGGACGTAGCCTTCGGGCATGGCGGACTTGAAGAAGTCGTGCTGCTTCATGTGGTCGGGGTAGCGGCT
GAAGCACTGCACGCCGTAGGTCAGGGTGGTCACGAGGGTGGGCCAGGGCACGGGCAGCTTGCCGGTGGTG
CAGATGAACTTCA
