>Addgene plasmid #22197 | pEGFPN1-human Dynamin 1aa K44A | addgene partial sequence | sequence record 78190 | EGFP-N 5'-CGTCGCCGTCCAGCTCGACCAG-3'
CTTGCTCACCATGGTGGCGACCGGTGGATCCCGGGCCCGCGGTACCGTCGACTGCAGAATTCGAAGCTTG
TCGAAGGGGGGCCTGGGGCTCTCAGGACGGGATGGACTTGCCTGACCCGATCGGCTGGGGACCCCGGGCG
GGGCGCGGTTGGGGCGCGAGGGCACCTGAGGGGGAGGGCCGAAAGGGTCAGGGGAAGCCCCCGGCCTGGA
GGGCACGGGGGGCGCCCCCCCCA
