>Addgene plasmid #22197 | pEGFPN1-human Dynamin 1aa K44A | addgene partial sequence | sequence record 78195 | EXFP-R 5'-GTCTTGTAGTTGCCGTCGTC-3'
CCTTCGGGCATGGCGGACTTGAAGAAGTCGTGCTGCTTCATGTGGTCGGGGTAGCGGCTGAAGCACTGCA
CGCCGTAGGTCAGGGTGGTCACGAGGGTGGGCCAGGGCACGGGCAGCTTGCCGGTGGTGCAGATGAACTT
CAGGGTCAGCTTGCCGTAGGTGGCATCGCCCTCGCCCTCGCCGGACACGCTGAACTTGTGGCCGTTTACG
TCGCCGTCCAGCTCGACCAGGATGGGCACCACCCCGGTGAACAGCTCCTCGCCCTTGCTCACCATGGTGG
CGACCGGTGGATCCCGGGCCCGCGGTACCGTCGACTGCAGAATTCGAAGCTTGTCGAAGGGGGGCCTGGG
GCTCTCAGGACGGGATGGACTTGCCTGACCCGATCGGCTGGGGACCCCGGGCGGGGCGCGGTTGGGGCGC
GAGGGCACCTGAGGGGGAGGGCCGAAAGGGTCAGGGGAAGCCCCCGGCCTGGAGGGCACGGGGGGCGCCC
CCCCCAGGGCGGACCCAGCAGGCGGAGGCCCAGGAGCAGGGCCCCGCGACCCGGGCCGGGCTGGGGGCAC
GGCGGGGGCTCGGCGCTGCGGCGTGGGGCTGGACGTGGGCGACCTGCGTCCGGCCGGTACGCTCTGCACC
TGCAGCCAGGAGTCGTCCACGGGCGGGGGCATGGGCGTGCTGAC
